>Addgene plasmid #200985 | pcDNA3-EphB3-Fc | addgene full sequence | sequence record 396670 | Addgene NGS Result
TCTAGAGGGCCCGTTTAAACCCGCTGATCAGCCTCGACTGTGCCTTCTAGTTGCCAGCCATCTGTTGTTT
GCCCCTCCCCCGTGCCTTCCTTGACCCTGGAAGGTGCCACTCCCACTGTCCTTTCCTAATAAAATGAGGA
AATTGCATCGCATTGTCTGAGTAGGTGTCATTCTATTCTGGGGGGTGGGGTGGGGCAGGACAGCAAGGGG
GAGGATTGGGAAGACAATAGCAGGCATGCTGGGGATGCGGTGGGCTCTATGGCTTCTGAGGCGGAAAGAA
CCAGCTGGGGCTCTAGGGGGTATCCCC
[124 nt withheld, positions 308-431]
C
[91 nt withheld, positions 433-523]
A
[49 nt withheld, positions 525-573]
CCTTTGACGTTGGAGTCCACGTTCTTT
[37 nt withheld, positions 601-637]
ACCCTATCTCGGTCTATTCTTTTGATTTATAAGGGATTTTGCCGATTTCGGCCTATTGGTTAAAAAATGA
GCTGATTTAACAAAAATTTAACGCGAATTAATTCTGTGGAATGTGTGTCAGTTAGGGTGTGGAAAGTCCC
CAGGCTCCCCAGCAGGCAGAAGTATGCAAAGCATGCATCTCAATTAGTCAGCAACCAGGTGTGGAAAGTC
CCCAGGCTCCCCAGCAGGCAGAAGTATGCAAAGCATGCATCTCAATTAGTCAGCAACCATAGTCCCGCCC
CTAACTCCGCCCATCCCGCCCCTAACTCCGCCCAGTTCCGCCCATTCTCCGCCCCATGGCTGACTAATTT
TTTTTATTTATGCAGAGGCCGAGGCCGCCTCTGCCTCTGAGCTATTCCAGAAGTAGTGAGGAGGCTTTTT
TGGAGGCCTAGGCTTTTGCAAAAAGCTCCCGGGAGCTTGTATATCCATTTTCGGATCTGATCAAGAGACA
GGATGAGGATCGTTTCGCATGATTGAACAAGATGGATTGCACGCAGGTTCTCCGGCCGCTTGGGTGGAGA
GGCTATTCGGCTATGACTGGGCACAACAGACAATCGGCTGCTCTGATGCCGCCGTGTTCCGGCTGTCAGC
GCAGGGGCGCCCGGTTCTTTTTGTCAAGACCGACCTGTCCGGTGCCCTGAATGAACTGCAGGACGAGGCA
GCGCGGCTATCGTGGCTGGCCACGACGGGCGTTCCTTGCGCAGCTGTGCTCGACGTTGTCACTGAAGCGG
GAAGGGACTGGCTGCTATTGGGCGAAGTGCCGGGGCAGGATCTCCTGTCATCTCACCTTGCTCCTGCCGA
GAAAGTATCCATCATGGCTGATGCAATGCGGCGGCTGCATACGCTTGATCCGGCTACCTGCCCATTCGAC
CACCAAGCGAAACATCGCATCGAGCGAGCACGTACTCGGATGGAAGCCGGTCTTGTCGATCAGGATGATC
TGGACGAAGAGCATCAGGGGCTCGCGCCAGCCGAACTGTTCGCCAGGCTCAAGGCGCGCATGCCCGACGG
CGAGGATCTCGTCGTGACCCATGGCGATGCCTGCTTGCCGAATATCATGGTGGAAAATGGCCGCTTTTCT
GGATTCATCGACTGTGGCCGGCTGGGTGTGGCGGACCGCTATCAGGACATAGCGTTGGCTACCCGTGATA
TTGCTGAAGAGCTTGGCGGCGAATGGGCTGACCGCTTCCTCGTGCTTTACGGTATCGCCGCTCCCGATTC
GCAGCGCATCGCCTTCTATCGCCTTCTTGACGAGTTCTTCTGAGCGGGACTCTGGGGTTCGAAATGACCG
ACCAAGCGACGCCCAACCTGCCATCACGAGATTTCGATTCCACCGCCGCCTTCTATGAAAGGTTGGGCTT
CGGAATCGTTTTCCGGGACGCCGGCTGGATGATCCTCCAGCGCGGGGATCTCATGCTGGAGTTCTTCGCC
CACCCCAACTTGTTTATTGCAGCTTATAATGGTTACAAATAAAGCAATAGCATCACAAATTTCACAAATA
AAGCATTTTTTTCACTGCATTCTAGTTGTGGTTTGTCCAAACTCATCAATGTATCTTATCATGTCTGTAT
ACCGTCGACCTCTAGCTAGAGCTTGGCGTAATCATGGTCATAGCTGTTTCCTGTGTGAAATTGTTATCCG
CTCACAATTCCACACAACATACGAGCCGGAAGCATAAAGTGTAAAGCCTGGGGTGCCTAATGAGTGAGCT
AACTCACATTAATTGCGTTGCGCTCACTGCCCGCTTTCCAGTCGGGAAACCTGTCGTGCCAGCTGCATTA
ATGAATCGGCCAACGCGCGGGGAGAGGCGGTTTGCGTATTGGGCGCTCTTCCGCTTCCTCGCTCACTGAC
TCGCTGCGCTCGGTCGTTCGGCTGCGGCGAGCGGTATCAGCTCACTCAAAGGCGGTAATACGGTTATCCA
CAGAATCAGGGGATAACGCAGGAAAGAACATGTGAGCAAAAGGCCAGCAAAAGGCCAGGAACCGTAAAAA
GGCCGCGTTGCTGGCGTTTTTCCATAGGCTCCGCCCCCCTGACGAGCATCACAAAAATCGACGCTCAAGT
CAGAGGTGGCGAAACCCGACAGGACTATAAAGATACCAGGCGTTTCCCCCTGGAAGCTCCCTCGTGCGCT
CTCCTGTTCCGACCCTGCCGCTTACCGGATACCTGTCCGCCTTTCTCCCTTCGGGAAGCGTGGCGCTTTC
TCATAGCTCACGCTGTAGGTATCTCAGTTCGGTGTAGGTCGTTCGCTCCAAGCTGGGCTGTGTGCACGAA
CCCCCCGTTCAGCCCGACCGCTGCGCCTTATCCGGTAACTATCGTCTTGAGTCCAACCCGGTAAGACACG
ACTTATCGCCACTGGCAGCAGCCACTGGTAACAGGATTAGCAGAGCGAGGTATGTAGGCGGTGCTACAGA
GTTCTTGAAGTGGTGGCCTAACTACGGCTACACTAGAAGAACAGTATTTGGTATCTGCGCTCTGCTGAAG
CCAGTTACCTTCGGAAAAAGAGTTGGTAGCTCTTGATCCGGCAAACAAACCACCGCTGGTAGCGGTTTTT
TTGTTTGCAAGCAGCAGATTACGCGCAGAAAAAAAGGATCTCAAGAAGATCCTTTGATCTTTTCTACGGG
GTCTGACGCTCAGTGGAACGAAAACTCACGTTAAGGGATTTTGGTCATGAGATTATCAAAAAGGATCTTC
ACCTAGATCCTTTTAAATTAAAAATGAAGTTTTAAATCAATCTAAAGTATATATGAGTAAACTTGGTCTG
ACAGTTACCAATGCTTAATCAGTGAGGCACCTATCTCAGCGATCTGTCTATTTCGTTCATCCATAGTTGC
CTGACTCCCCGTCGTGTAGATAACTACGATACGGGAGGGCTTACCATCTGGCCCCAGTGCTGCAATGATA
CCGCGAGACCCACGCTCACCGGCTCCAGATTTATCAGCAATAAACCAGCCAGCCGGAAGGGCCGAGCGCA
GAAGTGGTCCTGCAACTTTATCCGCCTCCATCCAGTCTATTAATTGTTGCCGGGAAGCTAGAGTAAGTAG
TTCGCCAGTTAATAGTTTGCGCAACGTTGTTGCCATTGCTACAGGCATCGTGGTGTCACGCTCGTCGTTT
GGTATGGCTTCATTCAGCTCCGGTTCCCAACGATCAAGGCGAGTTACATGATCCCCCATGTTGTGCAAAA
AAGCGGTTAGCTCCTTCGGTCCTCCGATCGTTGTCAGAAGTAAGTTGGCCGCAGTGTTATCACTCATGGT
TATGGCAGCACTGCATAATTCTCTTACTGTCATGCCATCCGTAAGATGCTTTTCTGTGACTGGTGAGTAC
TCAACCAAGTCATTCTGAGAATAGTGTATGCGGCGACCGAGTTGCTCTTGCCCGGCGTCAATACGGGATA
ATACCGCGCCACATAGCAGAACTTTAAAAGTGCTCATCATTGGAAAACGTTCTTCGGGGCGAAAACTCTC
AAGGATCTTACCGCTGTTGAGATCCAGTTCGATGTAACCCACTCGTGCACCCAACTGATCTTCAGCATCT
TTTACTTTCACCAGCGTTTCTGGGTGAGCAAAAACAGGAAGGCAAAATGCCGCAAAAAAGGGAATAAGGG
CGACACGGAAATGTTGAATACTCATACTCTTCCTTTTTCAATATTATTGAAGCATTTATCAGGGTTATTG
TCTCATGAGCGGATACATATTTGAATGTATTTAGAAAAATAAACAAATAGGGGTTCCGCGCACATTTCCC
CGAAAAGTGCCACCTGACGTCGACGGATCGGGAGATCTCCCGATCCCCTATGGTGCACTCTCAGTACAAT
CTGCTCTGATGCCGCATAGTTAAGCCAGTATCTGCTCCCTGCTTGTGTGTTGGAGGTCGCTGAGTAGTGC
GCGAGCAAAATTTAAGCTACAACAAGGCAAGGCTTGACCGACAATTGCATGAAGAATCTGCTTAGGGTTA
GGCGTTTTGCGCTGCTTCGCGATGTACGGGCCAGATATACGCGTTGACATTGATTATTGACTAGTTATTA
ATAGTAATCAATTACGGGGTCATTAGTTCATAGCCCATATATGGAGTTCCGCGTTACATAACTTACGGTA
AATGGCCCGCCTGGCTGACCGCCCAACGACCCCCGCCCATTGACGTCAATAATGACGTATGTTCCCATAG
TAACGCCAATAGGGACTTTCCATTGACGTCAATGGGTGGAGTATTTACGGTAAACTGCCCACTTGGCAGT
ACATCAAGTGTATCATATGCCAAGTACGCCCCCTATTGACGTCAATGACGGTAAATGGCCCGCCTGGCAT
TATGCCCAGTACATGACCTTATGGGACTTTCCTACTTGGCAGTACATCTACGTATTAGTCATCGCTATTA
CCATGGTGATGCGGTTTTGGCAGTACATCAATGGGCGTGGATAGCGGTTTGACTCACGGGGATTTCCAAG
TCTCCACCCCATTGACGTCAATGGGAGTTTGTTTTGGCACCAAAATCAACGGGACTTTCCAAAATGTCGT
AACAACTCCGCCCCATTGACGCAAATGGGCGGTAGGCGTGTACGGTGGGAGGTCTATATAAGCAGAGCTC
TCTGGCTAACTAGAGAACCCACTGCTTACTGGCTTATCGAAATTAATACGACTCACTATAGGGAGACCCA
AGCTGGCTAGCATGCCACTGCTGCTCTTGCTGCCTCTGCTTTGGGCTGGAGCTCTGGCTCTGGAAGAGAC
CCTCATGGACACAAAATGGGTAACATCTGAGTTGGCGTGGACATCTCATCCAGAAAGTGGGTGGGAAGAG
GTGAGTGGCTACGATGAGGCCATGAATCCCATCCGCACATACCAGGTGTGTAATGTGCGCGAGTCAAGCC
AGAACAACTGGCTTCGCACGGGGTTCATCTGGCGGCGGGATGTGCAGCGGGTCTACGTGGAGCTCAAGTT
CACTGTGCGTGACTGCAACAGCATCCCCAACATCCCCGGCTCCTGCAAGGAGACCTTCAACCTCTTCTAC
TACGAGGCTGACAGCGATGTGGCCTCAGCCTCCTCCCCCTTCTGGATGGAGAACCCCTACGTGAAAGTGG
ACACCATTGCACCCGATGAGAGCTTCTCGCGGCTGGATGCCGGCCGTGTCAACACCAAGGTGCGCAGCTT
TGGGCCACTTTCCAAGGCTGGCTTCTACCTGGCCTTCCAGGACCAGGGCGCCTGCATGTCGCTCATCTCC
GTGCGCGCCTTCTACAAGAAGTGTGCATCCACCACCGCAGGCTTCGCACTCTTCCCCGAGACCCTCACTG
GGGCGGAGCCCACCTCGCTGGTCATTGCTCCTGGCACCTGCATCCCTAACGCCGTGGAGGTGTCGGTGCC
ACTCAAGCTCTACTGCAACGGCGATGGGGAGTGGATGGTGCCTGTGGGTGCCTGCACCTGTGCCACCGGC
CATGAGCCAGCTGCCAAGGAGTCCCAGTGCCGCCCCTGTCCCCCTGGGAGCTACAAGGCGAAGCAGGGAG
AGGGGCCCTGCCTCCCATGTCCCCCCAACAGCCGTACCACCTCCCCAGCCGCCAGCATCTGCACCTGCCA
CAATAACTTCTACCGTGCAGACTCGGACTCTGCGGACAGTGCCTGTACCACCGTGCCATCTCCACCCCGA
GGTGTGATCTCCAATGTGAACGAAACCTCACTGATCCTCGAGTGGAGTGAGCCCCGGGACCTGGGTGGCC
GGGATGACCTCCTGTACAATGTCATCTGCAAGAAGTGCCATGGGGCTGGAGGGGCCTCAGCCTGCTCACG
CTGTGATGACAACGTGGAGTTTGTGCCTCGGCAGCTGGGCCTGACGGAGCGCCGGGTCCACATCAGCCAT
CTGCTGGCCCACACGCGCTACACCTTTGAGGTGCAGGCGGTCAACGGTGTCTCGGGCAAGAGCCCTCTGC
CGCCTCGTTATGCGGCCGTGAATATCACCACAAACCAGGCTGCCCCGTCTGAAGTGCCCACACTACGCCT
GCACAGCAGCTCAGGCAGCAGCCTCACCCTATCCTGGGCACCCCCAGAGCGGCCCAACGGAGTCATCCTG
GACTACGAGATGAAGTACTTTGAGAAGAGCGAGGGCATCGCCTCCACAGTGACCAGCCAGATGAACTCCG
TGCAGCTGGACGGGCTTCGGCCTGACGCCCGCTATGTGGTCCAGGTCCGTGCCCGCACAGTAGCTGGCTA
TGGGCAGTACAGCCGCCCTGCCGAGTTTGAGACCACAAGTGAGAGAGGCTCTGGGGCCCAGCAGCTCCAG
GAGCAGCTTCCCCTCGGATCCGACAAAACTCACACATGCCCACCGTGCCCAGCACCTGAACTCCTGGGGG
GACCGTCAGTCTTCCTCTTCCCCCCAAAACCCAAGGACACCCTCATGATCTCCCGGACCCCTGAGGTCAC
ATGCGTGGTGGTGGACGTGAGCCACGAAGACCCTGAGGTCAAGTTCAACTGGTACGTGGACGGCGTGGAG
GTGCATAATGCCAAGACAAAGCCGCGGGAGGAGCAGTACAACAGCACGTACCGTGTGGTCAGCGTCCTCA
CCGTCCTGCACCAGGACTGGCTGAATGGCAAGGAGTACAAGTGCAAGGTCTCCAACAAAGCCCTCCCAGC
CCCCATCGAGAAAACCATCTCCAAAGCCAAAGGGCAGCCCCGAGAACCACAGGTGTACACCCTGCCCCCA
TCCCGGGAGGAGATGACCAAGAACCAGGTCAGCCTGACCTGCCTGGTCAAAGGCTTCTATCCCAGCGACA
TCGCCGTGGAGTGGGAGAGCAATGGGCAGCCGGAGAACAACTACAAGACCACGCCTCCCGTGCTGGACTC
CGACGGCTCCTTCTTCCTCTACAGCAAGCTCACCGTGGACAAGAGCAGGTGGCAGCAGGGGAACGTCTTC
TCATGCTCCGTGATGCACGAGGCTCTGCACAACCACTACACGCAGAAGAGCCTCTCCCTGTCTCCGGGTA
AATGATAACTCGAG
Features (pLannotate 1.2.2; 21 found; start..end, strand, type, name):
     38..262     +  polyA_signal   bGH poly(A) signal: bovine growth hormone polyadenylation signal
    266..287     +  promoter       SV40 promoter (fragment): SV40 enhancer and early promoter
    308..736     +  rep_origin     f1 ori (sequence partly withheld): f1 bacteriophage origin of replication; arrow indicates direction of (+) strand synthesis
    750..1079    +  promoter       SV40 promoter: SV40 enhancer and early promoter
   1146..1937    +  CDS            neo: KKA2_KLEPN - Also known as kan, nptII. Experimental evidence at protein level: Swiss-Prot protein existence level 1. Resistance to kanamycin, neomycin, paromomycin, ribostamycin, butirosin and gentamicin B. From Klebsiella pneumoniae.
   1961..2119    +  CDS            ble (fragment): BLE_KLEPN - Experimental evidence at protein level: Swiss-Prot protein existence level 1. Binding protein with a strong affinity to the bleomycin family of antibiotics. Binds to CL990; an antimitotic-antibiotic compound. From Klebsiella pneumoniae.
   2114..2235    +  polyA_signal   SV40 poly(A) signal: SV40 polyadenylation signal
   2308..2324    -  protein_bind   lac operator: The lac repressor binds to the lac operator to inhibit transcription in E. coli. This inhibition can be relieved by adding lactose or isopropyl-β-D-thiogalactopyranoside (IPTG). lac repressor encoded by lacI
   2332..2362    -  promoter       lac promoter: promoter for the E. coli lac operon
   2377..2398    -  protein_bind   CAP binding site: CAP binding activates transcription in the presence of cAMP. E. coli catabolite activator protein
   2411..2503    -  CDS            lacI (fragment): lac repressor; lacI; The lac repressor binds to the lac operator to inhibit transcription in E. coli. This inhibition can be relieved by adding lactose or isopropyl-β-D-thiogalactopyranoside (IPTG).
   2686..3271    -  rep_origin     ori: high-copy-number ColE1/pMB1/pBR322/pUC origin of replication
   3442..4302    -  CDS            AmpR: β-lactamase; bla; confers resistance to ampicillin, carbenicillin, and related antibiotics
   4303..4407    -  promoter       AmpR promoter: bla
   4466..4518    -  misc_feature   bom (fragment): basis of mobility region from pBR322
   4673..5052    +  enhancer       CMV enhancer: human cytomegalovirus immediate early enhancer
   5053..5256    +  promoter       CMV promoter: human cytomegalovirus (CMV) immediate early promoter
   5252..5285    +  LTR            5' LTR (truncated) (fragment): truncated 5' long terminal repeat (LTR) from HIV-1
   5301..5319    +  promoter       T7 promoter: promoter for bacteriophage T7 RNA polymerase
   5342..6952    +  CDS            EPHB3 (fragment): EPHB3_HUMAN - Also known as ETK2, HEK2, TYRO6. Experimental evidence at protein level: Swiss-Prot protein existence level 1. Receptor tyrosine kinase which binds promiscuously transmembrane ephrin-B family ligands residing on adjacent cells, leading to contact-dependent bidirectional signaling into neighboring cells. The signaling pathway downstream of the receptor is referred to as forward signaling while the signaling pathway downstream of the ephrin ligand is referred to as reverse signaling. Generally has an overlapping and redundant function with EPHB2. Like EPHB2, functions in axon guida
   6947..7639    +  CDS            IGHG1 (fragment): IGHG1_HUMAN - Experimental evidence at protein level: Swiss-Prot protein existence level 1. Constant region of immunoglobulin heavy chains. Immunoglobulins, also known as antibodies, are membrane-bound or secreted glycoproteins produced by B lymphocytes. In the recognition phase of humoral immunity, the membrane-bound immunoglobulins serve as receptors which, upon binding of a specific antigen, trigger the clonal expansion and differentiation of B lymphocytes into immunoglobulins- secreting plasma cells. Secreted immunoglobulins mediate the effector phase of humoral immunity, which results in
