[The description below was written by a language model from this plasmid's Addgene catalogue record and pLannotate feature annotations shown in this document.]
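Description:
pcDNA3-EphB3-Fc is a 7,651 bp mammalian expression plasmid built on the pcDNA3 backbone that produces a soluble form of the human receptor tyrosine kinase EphB3 (ephrin type-B receptor 3). The roughly 2.3 kb insert, cloned between NheI and XhoI sites that both remain intact, consists of the EphB3 extracellular domain fused in frame at its C terminus to the Fc region of human IgG1. The feature table shows the EPHB3 fragment running directly into the IGHG1 fragment as one continuous coding region. Transcription is driven by the human cytomegalovirus immediate-early enhancer and promoter and terminated by the bovine growth hormone polyadenylation signal. A T7 promoter sits just upstream of the coding sequence. A short annotated match to a truncated HIV-1 LTR next to the CMV promoter is only a fragment hit, and the construct is not a lentiviral vector.

In E. coli the plasmid replicates at high copy from a ColE1/pUC-type origin and is selected with ampicillin through the β-lactamase gene. An f1 origin is also present. For mammalian cells, an SV40 early promoter drives the neomycin phosphotransferase gene, followed by an SV40 poly(A) signal, which permits G418 selection of stable transfectants. Remnants of ble, lacI and the lac promoter/operator are backbone carry-over.

Removing the transmembrane and cytoplasmic regions is meant to yield a soluble receptor. The Fc moiety typically dimerises such fusions and provides a handle for capture, purification or detection. The associated study examined the selectivity of ephrin-B2 for Eph receptors versus henipavirus G glycoproteins, so this protein probably served as a soluble binding reagent there, although the record does not spell out the assay.
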