Addgene plasmid #200985: pcDNA3-EphB3-Fc
Purpose: Mammalian expression plasmid for soluble EphB3 fused to IgG1 Fc
Depositing lab: Erik Procko. Depositing organization: University of Illinois at Urbana-Champaign. Publication: Sequence basis for selectivity of ephrin-B2 ligand for Eph receptors and pathogenic henipavirus G glycoproteins. Narayanan KK, Amaya M, Tsang N, Yin R, Jays A, Broder CC, Shukla D, Procko E. J Virol. 2023 Nov 30;97(11):e0062123. doi: 10.1128/jvi.00621-23. Epub 2023 Oct 16. PubMed 37931130.
Backbone
  Vector backbone: pcDNA3
  Backbone size w/o insert (bp): 5332
  Total vector size (bp): 7651
  Vector type: Mammalian Expression
  Selectable markers: Neomycin (select with G418)
Growth in bacteria
  Bacterial resistance: Ampicillin, 100 μg/mL
  Growth temperature: 37°C
  Growth strain: DH5alpha
  Copy number: High Copy
Gene/Insert
  Gene/Insert name: EphB3 (alt name: Ephrin type-B receptor 3)
  Species: H. sapiens (human)
  Insert size (bp): 2319
  Mutation: Soluble ectodomain of EphB3
  GenBank ID: NP_004434.2
  Entrez Gene: EPHB3 (a.k.a. EK2, ETK2, HEK2, TYRO6)
  Promoter: CMV
  Tag / fusion protein: Fc region of human IgG1 (C terminal on insert)
  Cloning method: Restriction Enzyme; 5′ cloning site NheI (not destroyed); 3′ cloning site XhoI (not destroyed)
  Sequencing primers: 5′ CMV forward; 3′ BGH reverse
Terms and licenses: Academic/Nonprofit Terms; Industry Terms: Not Available to Industry
Depositor comments: Please visit https://doi.org/10.1101/2023.04.26.538420 for bioRxiv preprint.
How to cite: pcDNA3-EphB3-Fc was a gift from Erik Procko (Addgene plasmid # 200985 ; http://n2t.net/addgene:200985 ; RRID:Addgene_200985)
